Addgene plasmid #101249: pNOC-ARS-stacked-NeoR-mNeonGreen
Purpose: (Empty Backbone) Construct for fusion expression of mNeonGreen reporter and G418 resistance gene by a bidirectional promoter
Depositing lab: Eva Farre. Depositing organization: Michigan State University. Publication: Identification of circadian rhythms in Nannochloropsis species using bioluminescence reporter lines. Poliner E, Cummings C, Newton L, Farre EM. Plant J. 2019 Jul;99(1):112-127. doi: 10.1111/tpj.14314. Epub 2019 Apr 19. PubMed 30883973.
Backbone
  Vector backbone: pNOC-ARS-stacked-NeoR-GFP
  Backbone size (bp): 6809
  Vector type: Algae, Nannochloropsis
  Promoter: Ribi
  Selectable markers: Neomycin (select with G418)
Growth in bacteria
  Bacterial resistance: Ampicillin, 100 μg/mL
  Growth temperature: 37°C
  Growth strain: DH5alpha
  Copy number: High Copy
Terms and licenses: Academic/Nonprofit Terms; Industry Terms: Not Available to Industry
How to cite: pNOC-ARS-stacked-NeoR-mNeonGreen was a gift from Eva Farre (Addgene plasmid # 101249 ; http://n2t.net/addgene:101249 ; RRID:Addgene_101249)
