[The description below was written by a language model from this plasmid's Addgene catalogue record and pLannotate feature annotations shown in this document.]
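Description:
pNOC-ARS-stacked-NeoR-mNeonGreen is an empty-backbone expression vector for the microalga Nannochloropsis, derived from pNOC-ARS-stacked-NeoR-GFP by replacing the GFP reporter with mNeonGreen. In E. coli it is maintained as a high-copy plasmid through a ColE1/pUC-type origin and selected with ampicillin via the β-lactamase gene and its native bla promoter. The plasmid also carries a Saccharomyces cerevisiae CEN6/ARS element, reflected in the "ARS" of the name. Such an element supports autonomous, centromere-stabilised replication in yeast, and its presence suggests an intended episomal role, although the record does not describe how it behaves in the alga.

The payload is a divergent two-gene arrangement. The Tn5 aminoglycoside phosphotransferase (NeoR/KanR), which confers G418 resistance for selection of algal transformants, lies on the minus strand. The mNeonGreen coding sequence, a bright, fast-maturing monomeric green/yellow fluorescent protein, lies on the plus strand. The roughly 1.2 kb interval between them is unannotated but matches the position expected for the bidirectional "Ribi" promoter named in the catalogue, which would drive both genes outward from one regulatory region. Terminators are not annotated, and the short hit labelled as a VP96/VP16 fragment covers only about 20 bases and is probably a spurious match.

According to the stated purpose, the vector serves for fusion expression with the mNeonGreen reporter: a gene of interest is added to produce a fluorescently tagged protein co-expressed with the resistance marker. The two sequence records (6,851 and 6,809 nt) show the same feature order, with only small coordinate differences.
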