Features (pLannotate 1.2.2; 7 found; start..end, strand, type, name):
    113..133     -  CDS            VP96 (fragment): 6 tandem repeats of the minimal activation domain of herpes simplex virus VP16 (Cheng et al., 2013)
    803..1597    -  CDS            NeoR/KanR: aminoglycoside phosphotransferase from Tn5; aph(3')-II (or nptII); confers resistance to neomycin, kanamycin, and G418 (Geneticin®)
   2833..3540    +  CDS            mNeonGreen: mNeonGreen is a basic (constitutively fluorescent) green/yellow fluorescent protein published in 2013, derived from Branchiostoma lanceolatum. It is reported to be a very rapidly-maturing monomer with moderate acid sensitivity.
   4565..5153    -  rep_origin     ori: high-copy-number ColE1/pMB1/pBR322/pUC origin of replication
   5324..6184    -  CDS            AmpR: β-lactamase; bla; confers resistance to ampicillin, carbenicillin, and related antibiotics
   6185..6289    -  promoter       AmpR promoter: bla
   6326..6829    +  misc_feature   CEN/ARS: S. cerevisiae CEN6 centromere fused to an autonomously replicating sequence
>Addgene plasmid #101249 | pNOC-ARS-stacked-NeoR-mNeonGreen | addgene full sequence | sequence record 245659 | Addgene NGS Result
TAATGGATGGGAAGTCGGTAAGTGAAAAGGGCTTTGTGTAAGGTGGATGTCAAATTTTGCCAACCCGTGC
CTCTGTGTTCGCAGTGTAGCAAGGAAGCCCACACCACCGCCTCATATTCAAATCGAAATCATCGAAGAAA
TCGGCGAGGATCTCATGCCCCAAAGCTGTCATCAAATGTGTCCCACCACACGAAGATGCCGAGTAAATGA
CGTGAGTTGTCCTATGATTGGCAGGATGTGGCATTTAAAGTCCAAAAGGCCCTGCTTGGTCGGTCACCTT
TTGCTCGCCTCCCCCTCCCGTCACACCCTAAACACGAATGCAGAAGAAAATCATGTGGGGAAGCAACGAT
TTAGAAATGGGAATGGAGGCTCTTCACTTCCTGAATCTGACCAAGCTGGCGGACACAACCGTAGAGGGAT
CTTTGACCTGCATCAATACACCGACATGTTAATAAATCGAGTACCAAAGAAAAGCTACTGAAGTCAGTTT
CGGATTGTGTTGTAGAATCTTTTGAGTCGTCACTGGAATGCTATGCTCGCTTCAATCGTCGATTAGCTTT
GTAAATTATTTCTGGTGGCAAGGCGGGGTTCAAGTAGCAAGTGGGGGCATGGCAGCACCCCTCCGAGCCT
CGTTCGTTCAGGTGTTTTTGGGACCTTTCCCTCCCTTCCTGTCTTCAGACGCTTTTATTTTCCTTTCCGT
TTTCTACTAGTGACAAAAAAAGGGCACACACTCTTTACTCGCTCACACCCTCGTACTCGGACACGCGCTG
TTACCGACTCTGGTACCTCAAGCGCTTCTAGCTCAGAAGAACTCGTCAAGAAGGCGATAGAAGGCGATGC
GCTGCGAATCGGGAGCGGCGATACCGTAAAGCACGAGGAAGCGGTCAGCCCATTCGCCGCCAAGCTCTTC
AGCAATATCACGGGTAGCCAACGCTATGTCCTGATAGCGGTCCGCCACACCCAGCCGGCCACAGTCGATG
AATCCAGAAAAGCGGCCATTTTCCACCATGATATTCGGCAAGCAGGCATCGCCATGGGTCACGACGAGAT
CCTCGCCGTCGGGCATGCTCGCCTTGAGCCTGGCGAACAGTTCGGCTGGCGCGAGCCCCTGATGCTCTTC
GTCCAGATCATCCTGATCGACAAGACCGGCTTCCATCCGAGTACGTGCTCGCTCGATGCGATGTTTCGCT
TGGTGGTCGAATGGGCAGGTAGCCGGATCAAGCGTATGCAGCCGCCGCATTGCATCAGCCATGATGGATA
CTTTCTCGGCAGGAGCAAGGTGAGATGACAGGAGATCCTGCCCCGGCACTTCGCCCAATAGCAGCCAGTC
CCTTCCCGCTTCAGTGACAACGTCGAGCACAGCTGCGCAAGGAACGCCCGTCGTGGCCAGCCACGATAGC
CGCGCTGCCTCGTCTTGCAGTTCATTCAGGGCACCGGACAGGTCGGTCTTGACAAAAAGAACCGGGCGCC
CCTGCGCTGACAGCCGGAACACGGCGGCATCAGAGCAGCCGATTGTCTGTTGTGCCCAGTCATAGCCGAA
TAGCCTCTCCACCCAAGCGGCCGGAGAACCTGCGTGCAATCCATCTTGTTCAATCATGGTCAGCTGCTCG
AGGGTTGCGTGTGTATCTGTGTGCAGTGGATATTGTTACCGAGTTTGGTGAGCGTGAGTCCGTTAGTGCC
CTGGTGGTGGTGGATTAGGAGAGTGGGTGACTCGGTGTCCATGGCTTTCTTCGCTCATTATAGGAGGGGA
AAGGAATGAGGGAGGGTGGGGAGACCGCGTCTGTTGTTGACCACCGATTTACTTCTTGCCTCCCTTCCCC
TCCCTCCCCTCAATCCGTACGACACAAATAGTAGCCGAGTGTCTGCTGCAGAGCGCATGATTAGTGTGGT
AGACAACGAGGGAGGGAAGGATGTACAGGGCATGGCACGGAGAAGCGATGGTGGCCAGGAAGAGGAGAGG
TCGTGAGAACAGGATGTGTTGCGAATGGATAAAAACAGAAAGCGATGGCTCTGGGCTTCGAAAGCAGGGG
ACATTAGGACGTGTAGACCATCTCGACGGATCCCTCTGTATCTCTGTTGTGCGTGAATGTTTTCTGTGCA
CGTGTAGTGTGTGAGAGTAGAACCCGGGAACTCGAACAGAGAAAAGCATGGGTGGCTGTGGTGTGGAGGC
TTCGTTCCCACCACATGCCCTTCTCCTTCGCCTCGCCTCTCCCTGCCTTCTTCCACGCACCCTTGCGCCC
CTCGTTCTCAATACCTGGCTCACTTCCACCATTCAAACAACCATCACGATACAGGCATTTATCTATCGTT
GAAGACTTCTTCCTCCGGTAGATCTTAGCCAAGGTAAGAAGAGGGGCATGCAGCAAGGAGAAAGAAATGA
TGCATGATGAGGAATAGAAGGGGAGGAGGGAGGGATATGATGGGAAGCGAAAGCGCATATTCTGGTGGTC
TGCTGCCTGATGGGGAGTCTAGCTGTGACACTGAGGACGGTGGCTGCTGGTGGCTGCGGGCGCTGCCTTG
GTGATCAATGGGAGTAAAGGGAGGGAAGGAGGTAGCGTGAACGGATGACGCGGAGAAGTTTAGGGGTCTC
TTTACGTATCGCCCCTGCCGCCCGCCTCTCTGCGATAAATGTGCCTGTTACCCTGCAGCCTCTATTCTTC
ACTGTGTTCCTGTTTTCCAACAGCCTCTATTCTTCCCTGTCTTTTGTTGCAGTGGCGTCATCCTCTCTTT
GCCCCAGTCGTCGTTCTCTCGACTCACTCACTCCCCCCCTCCTTCCCTCCCTCCATCCACAGAATCGATT
GGCGCGCCCTCGTTAACCAATTGGGGAGCGGCATGGTCTCTAAGGGGGAAGAAGACAATATGGCCTCGCT
GCCCGCTACGCATGAACTCCACATTTTTGGTTCCATCAACGGTGTGGATTTCGATATGGTTGGCCAAGGG
ACCGGCAACCCAAATGACGGCTATGAAGAGTTAAATCTCAAGAGCACGAAAGGGGATCTACAGTTTAGTC
CGTGGATACTTGTGCCTCACATCGGATACGGATTTCACCAATACCTGCCCTACCCTGACGGAATGAGCCC
TTTCCAGGCCGCTATGGTTGATGGAAGTGGTTACCAGGTCCATCGGACGATGCAATTTGAGGATGGGGCG
AGCCTGACGGTGAATTACAGATACACCTATGAGGGGAGCCATATAAAGGGCGAAGCCCAAGTCAAGGGGA
CCGGGTTTCCAGCGGACGGACCAGTGATGACAAATAGTTTGACTGCCGCGGATTGGTGTCGATCCAAAAA
GACATATCCTAACGACAAGACGATAATCAGTACGTTCAAATGGTCCTACACGACGGGTAATGGTAAACGA
TATAGGAGCACGGCGCGGACTACCTATACCTTCGCAAAACCGATGGCTGCAAATTACTTGAAGAACCAGC
CTATGTATGTCTTCCGCAAGACCGAGCTGAAGCACAGCAAGACGGAACTCAATTTTAAGGAATGGCAGAA
AGCCTTTACGGATGTGATGGGGATGGATGAGTTGTATAAAGGAAGCGGCAGGCCTACGCGTGAGTCGCGA
TGAGCTCGAAAGATCCAAGAGAGACGAGTAGAGATTTTTTTTTTGGGATTGATGTTTGTCGTTCTTTGAG
TTGTCGTCGAGTTACGCCTTTTGTAAGAATGTTCCGCAGGAGAGGAGGAGGATGGGCATGAGTGAGGGTG
AGAGGGCTTGCCCGCTTTTTTTTTTAAAAACGCTGAAGACGTGGTTGTCAAACAAACCCCCCATAGAAAC
GATTTTGTTACGGTGCGGTCCAGACGTCACTTGAATGGCTCCGCGGAAAGGCCAGGGAGGGAAGGGGGGA
GGGAGGAAACATGAAACATGTTGAACGGCTCAACAGGGTTTGGGGGACAAGAGAGGTAGCGCCCTGATGG
ACTGCTCCCTCCCCTCCTTTCCCTCAATGTCTCATTCATCCATGCTTCCCCCTTCTCTCTCTCCCCTCCG
TTCCATCCCCCGCGGGCGTGGTAGTGGCGTGATGGGATCCACTAAAATGTACGTGTAAGAAAAGCCGGTG
AGCTTACGCTTTTGTGAAAGTGGGAGTACGAGTGTTGTGTGTGTGTGTAGTGGTTTCAGACCCCAGACAG
AGGCGAAGCAGAAAAAGCAGACGATGAAGACGACGAAGAAATGAGCAGTCTATTTTTATCGTGGAAACAG
AAGAGGTGATATCGTCTCGTTCTTTGTTATCACCTACCCCGCGTGCATGTACATGCAGCCTTTTTATTTT
GTAATCTTTCCCGAAAAATCAACCGCCACCTCCCCCCCGCCTTCTCTCACCCATCATCTTCTCCTGTTTA
TCTTCTACTTTACACTAGATCGCATGGCACATCTCCCTCGCAATCCATCGGTGCAACCATCATCGATCCC
ACTCCTCCCTCCCTCCCTCCCTCCCTCCTCGCATCTCTTCTAAGAAATCCGCTAGTGTTTAAACCACAGA
ATCAGGGGATAACGCAGGAAAGAACATGTGAGCAAAAGGCCAGCAAAAGGCCAGGAACCGTAAAAAGGCC
GCGTTGCTGGCGTTTTTCCATAGGCTCCGCCCCCCTGACGAGCATCACAAAAATCGACGCTCAAGTCAGA
GGTGGCGAAACCCGACAGGACTATAAAGATACCAGGCGTTTCCCCCTGGAAGCTCCCTCGTGCGCTCTCC
TGTTCCGACCCTGCCGCTTACCGGATACCTGTCCGCCTTTCTCCCTTCGGGAAGCGTGGCGCTTTCTCAT
AGCTCACGCTGTAGGTATCTCAGTTCGGTGTAGGTCGTTCGCTCCAAGCTGGGCTGTGTGCACGAACCCC
CCGTTCAGCCCGACCGCTGCGCCTTATCCGGTAACTATCGTCTTGAGTCCAACCCGGTAAGACACGACTT
ATCGCCACTGGCAGCAGCCACTGGTAACAGGATTAGCAGAGCGAGGTATGTAGGCGGTGCTACAGAGTTC
TTGAAGTGGTGGCCTAACTACGGCTACACTAGAAGAACAGTATTTGGTATCTGCGCTCTGCTGAAGCCAG
TTACCTTCGGAAAAAGAGTTGGTAGCTCTTGATCCGGCAAACAAACCACCGCTGGTAGCGGTGGTTTTTT
TGTTTGCAAGCAGCAGATTACGCGCAGAAAAAAAGGATCTCAAGAAGATCCTTTGATCTTTTCTACGGGG
TCTGACGCTCAGTGGAACGAAAACTCACGTTAAGGGATTTTGGTCATGAGATTATCAAAAAGGATCTTCA
CCTAGATCCTTTTAAATTAAAAATGAAGTTTTAAATCAATCTAAAGTATATATGAGTAAACTTGGTCTGA
CAGTTACCAATGCTTAATCAGTGAGGCACCTATCTCAGCGATCTGTCTATTTCGTTCATCCATAGTTGCC
TGACTCCCCGTCGTGTAGATAACTACGATACGGGAGGGCTTACCATCTGGCCCCAGTGCTGCAATGATAC
CGCGAGACCCACGCTCACCGGCTCCAGATTTATCAGCAATAAACCAGCCAGCCGGAAGGGCCGAGCGCAG
AAGTGGTCCTGCAACTTTATCCGCCTCCATCCAGTCTATTAATTGTTGCCGGGAAGCTAGAGTAAGTAGT
TCGCCAGTTAATAGTTTGCGCAACGTTGTTGCCATTGCTACAGGCATCGTGGTGTCACGCTCGTCGTTTG
GTATGGCTTCATTCAGCTCCGGTTCCCAACGATCAAGGCGAGTTACATGATCCCCCATGTTGTGCAAAAA
AGCGGTTAGCTCCTTCGGTCCTCCGATCGTTGTCAGAAGTAAGTTGGCCGCAGTGTTATCACTCATGGTT
ATGGCAGCACTGCATAATTCTCTTACTGTCATGCCATCCGTAAGATGCTTTTCTGTGACTGGTGAGTACT
CAACCAAGTCATTCTGAGAATAGTGTATGCGGCGACCGAGTTGCTCTTGCCCGGCGTCAATACGGGATAA
TACCGCGCCACATAGCAGAACTTTAAAAGTGCTCATCATTGGAAAACGTTCTTCGGGGCGAAAACTCTCA
AGGATCTTACCGCTGTTGAGATCCAGTTCGATGTAACCCACTCGTGCACCCAACTGATCTTCAGCATCTT
TTACTTTCACCAGCGTTTCTGGGTGAGCAAAAACAGGAAGGCAAAATGCCGCAAAAAAGGGAATAAGGGC
GACACGGAAATGTTGAATACTCATACTCTTCCTTTTTCAATATTATTGAAGCATTTATCAGGGTTATTGT
CTCATGAGCGGATACATATTTGAATGTATTTAGAAAAATAAACAAATAGGGGTTCCGCGCACATTTCCCC
GAAAAGTGCCACCTGGGTCCTTTTCATCACGTGCTATAAAAATAATTATAATTTAAATTTTTTAATATAA
ATATATAAATTAAAAATAGAAAGTAAAAAAAGAAATTAAAGAAAAAATAGTTTTTGTTTTCCGAAGATGT
AAAAGACTCTAGGGGGATCGCCAACAAATACTACCTTTTATCTTGTACTTCCTGCTCTCAGGTATTAATG
CCGAATTGTTTCATCTTGTCTGTGTAGAAGACCACACACGAAAATCCTGTGATTTTACATTTTACTTATC
GTTAATCGAATGTATATCTATTTAATCTGCTTTTCTTGTCTAATAAATATATATGTAAAGTACGCTTTTT
GTTGAAATTTTTTAAACCTTTGTTTATTTTTTTTTCTTCATTCCGTAACTCTTCTACCTTCTTTATTTAC
TTTCTAAAATCCAAATACAAAACATAAAAATAAATAAACACAGAGTAAATTCCCAAATTATTCCATCATT
AAAAGATACGAGGCGCGTGTAAGTTACAGGCAAGCGATCCGTCTAAGAAACCGGTTAAGGC
