Features (pLannotate 1.2.2; 7 found; start..end, strand, type, name):
    113..133     -  CDS            VP96 (fragment): 6 tandem repeats of the minimal activation domain of herpes simplex virus VP16 (Cheng et al., 2013)
    797..1588    -  CDS            NeoR/KanR: aminoglycoside phosphotransferase from Tn5; aph(3')-II (or nptII); confers resistance to neomycin, kanamycin, and G418 (Geneticin®)
   2821..3528    +  CDS            mNeonGreen: mNeonGreen is a basic (constitutively fluorescent) green/yellow fluorescent protein published in 2013, derived from Branchiostoma lanceolatum. It is reported to be a very rapidly-maturing monomer with moderate acid sensitivity.
   4523..5111    -  rep_origin     ori: high-copy-number ColE1/pMB1/pBR322/pUC origin of replication
   5282..6142    -  CDS            AmpR: β-lactamase; bla; confers resistance to ampicillin, carbenicillin, and related antibiotics
   6143..6247    -  promoter       AmpR promoter: bla
   6284..6787    +  misc_feature   CEN/ARS: S. cerevisiae CEN6 centromere fused to an autonomously replicating sequence
>Addgene plasmid #101249 | pNOC-ARS-stacked-NeoR-mNeonGreen | analyzer sequence | sequence record 193183
TAATGGATGGGAAGTCGGTAAGTGAAAAGGGCTTTGTGTAAGGTGGATGTCAAATTTTGCCAACCCGTGC
CTCTGTGTTCGCAGTGTAGCAAGGAAGCCCACACCACCGCCTCATATTCAAATCGAAATCATCGAAGAAA
TCGGCGAGGATCTCATGCCCCAAAGCTGTCATCAAATGTGTCCCACCACACGAAGATGCCGAGTAAATGA
CGTGAGTTGTCCTATGATTGGCAGGATGTGGCATTTAAAGTCCAAAAGGCCCTGCTTGGTCGGTCACCTT
TTGCTCGCCTCCCCCTCCCGTCACACCCTAAACACGAATGCAGAAGAAAATCATGTGGGGAAGCAACGAT
TTAGAAATGGGAATGGAGGCTCTTCACTTCCTGAATCTGACCAAGCTGGCGGACACAACCGTAGAGGGAT
CTTTGACCTGCATCAATACACCGACATGTTAATAAATCGAGTACCAAAGAAAAGCTACTGAAGTCAGTTT
CGGATTGTGTTGTAGAATCTTTTGAGTCGTCACTGGAATGCTATGCTCGCTTCAATCGTCGATTAGCTTT
GTAAATTATTTCTGGTGGCAAGGCGGGGTTCAAGTAGCAAGTGGGGGCATGGCAGCACCCCTCCGAGCCT
CGTTCGTTCAGGTGTTTTTGGGACCTTTCCCTCCCTTCCTGTCTTCAGACGCTTTTATTTTCCTTTCCGT
TTTCTACTAGTGACAAAAAAAGGGCACACACTCTTTACTCGCTCACACCCTCGTACTCGGACACGCGCTG
TTACCGACTCTGGTACCTCAAGCGCTGAAGAACTCGTCAAGAAGGCGATAGAAGGCGATGCGCTGCGAAT
CGGGAGCGGCGATACCGTAAAGCACGAGGAAGCGGTCAGCCCATTCGCCGCCAAGCTCTTCAGCAATATC
ACGGGTAGCCAACGCTATGTCCTGATAGCGGTCCGCCACACCCAGCCGGCCACAGTCGATGAATCCAGAA
AAGCGGCCATTTTCCACCATGATATTCGGCAAGCAGGCATCGCCATGGGTCACGACGAGATCCTCGCCGT
CGGGCATGCTCGCCTTGAGCCTGGCGAACAGTTCGGCTGGCGCGAGCCCCTGATGCTCTTCGTCCAGATC
ATCCTGATCGACAAGACCGGCTTCCATCCGAGTACGTGCTCGCTCGATGCGATGTTTCGCTTGGTGGTCG
AATGGGCAGGTAGCCGGATCAAGCGTATGCAGCCGCCGCATTGCATCAGCCATGATGGATACTTTCTCGG
CAGGAGCAAGGTGAGATGACAGGAGATCCTGCCCCGGCACTTCGCCCAATAGCAGCCAGTCCCTTCCCGC
TTCAGTGACAACGTCGAGCACAGCTGCGCAAGGAACGCCCGTCGTGGCCAGCCACGATAGCCGCGCTGCC
TCGTCTTGCAGTTCATTCAGGGCACCGGACAGGTCGGTCTTGACAAAAAGAACCGGGCGCCCCTGCGCTG
ACAGCCGGAACACGGCGGCATCAGAGCAGCCGATTGTCTGTTGTGCCCAGTCATAGCCGAATAGCCTCTC
CACCCAAGCGGCCGGAGAACCTGCGTGCAATCCATCTTGTTCAATCATGGGCCCCTCGAGGGTTGCGTGT
GTATCTGTGTGCAGTGGATATTGTTACCGAGTTTGGTGAGCGTGAGTCCGTTAGTGCCCTGGTGGTGGTG
GATTAGGAGAGTGGGTGACTCGGTGTCCATGGCTTTCTTCGCTCATTATAGGAGGGGAAAGGAATGAGGG
AGGGTGGGGAGACCGCGTCTGTTGTTGACCACCGATTTACTTCTTGCCTCCCTTCCCCTCCCTCCCCTCA
ATCCGTACGACACAAATAGTAGCCGAGTGTCTGCTGCAGAGCGCATGATTAGTGTGGTAGACAACGAGGG
AGGGAAGGATGTACAGGGCATGGCACGGAGAAGCGATGGTGGCCAGGAAGAGGAGAGGTCGTGAGAACAG
GATGTGTTGCGAATGGATAAAAACAGAAAGCGATGGCTCTGGGCTTCGAAAGCAGGGGACATTAGGACGT
GTAGACCATCTCGACGGATCCCTCTGTATCTCTGTTGTGCGTGAATGTTTTCTGTGCACGTGTAGTGTGT
GAGAGTAGAACCCGGGAACTCGAACAGAGAAAAGCATGGGTGGCTGTGGTGTGGAGGCTTCGTTCCCACC
ACATGCCCTTCTCCTTCGCCTCGCCTCTCCCTGCCTTCTTCCACGCACCCTTGCGCCCCTCGTTCTCAAT
ACCTGGCTCACTTCCACCATTCAAACAACCATCACGATACAGGCATTTATCTATCGTTGAAGACTTCTTC
CTCCGGTAGATCTTAGCCAAGGTAAGAAGAGGGGCATGCAGCAAGGAGAAAGAAATGATGCATGATGAGG
AATAGAAGGGGAGGAGGGAGGGATATGATGGGAAGCGAAAGCGCATATTCTGGTGGTCTGCTGCCTGATG
GGGAGTCTAGCTGTGACACTGAGGACGGTGGCTGCTGGTGGCTGCGGGCGCTGCCTTGGTGATCAATGGG
AGTAAAGGGAGGGAAGGAGGTAGCGTGAACGGATGACGCGGAGAAGTTTAGGGGTCTCTTTACGTATCGC
CCCTGCCGCCCGCCTCTCTGCGATAAATGTGCCTGTTACCCTGCAGCCTCTATTCTTCACTGTGTTCCTG
TTTTCCAACAGCCTCTATTCTTCCCTGTCTTTTGTTGCAGTGGCGTCATCCTCTCTTTGCCCCAGTCGTC
GTTCTCTCGACTCACTCACTCCCCCCCTCCTTCCCTCCCTCCATCCACAGAATCGATTGGCGCGCCCTCG
TTAACCAATTGGGGAGCGGCATGGTCTCTAAGGGGGAAGAAGACAATATGGCCTCGCTGCCCGCTACGCA
TGAACTCCACATTTTTGGTTCCATCAACGGTGTGGATTTCGATATGGTTGGCCAAGGGACCGGCAACCCA
AATGACGGCTATGAAGAGTTAAATCTCAAGAGCACGAAAGGGGATCTACAGTTTAGTCCGTGGATACTTG
TGCCTCACATCGGATACGGATTTCACCAATACCTGCCCTACCCTGACGGAATGAGCCCTTTCCAGGCCGC
TATGGTTGATGGAAGTGGTTACCAGGTCCATCGGACGATGCAATTTGAGGATGGGGCGAGCCTGACGGTG
AATTACAGATACACCTATGAGGGGAGCCATATAAAGGGCGAAGCCCAAGTCAAGGGGACCGGGTTTCCAG
CGGACGGACCAGTGATGACAAATAGTTTGACTGCCGCGGATTGGTGTCGATCCAAAAAGACATATCCTAA
CGACAAGACGATAATCAGTACGTTCAAATGGTCCTACACGACGGGTAATGGTAAACGATATAGGAGCACG
GCGCGGACTACCTATACCTTCGCAAAACCGATGGCTGCAAATTACTTGAAGAACCAGCCTATGTATGTCT
TCCGCAAGACCGAGCTGAAGCACAGCAAGACGGAACTCAATTTTAAGGAATGGCAGAAAGCCTTTACGGA
TGTGATGGGGATGGATGAGTTGTATAAAGGAAGCGGCAGGCCTACGCGTGAGTCGCGATGAGCTCGAAAG
ATCCAAGAGAGACGAGTAGAGATTTTTTTTTTGGGATTGATGTTTGTCGTTCTTTGAGTTGTCGTCGAGT
TACGCCTTTTGTAAGAATGTTCCGCAGGAGAGGAGGAGGATGGGCATGAGTGAGGGTGAGAGGGCTTGCC
CGCTTTTTTTTTTAAAAACGCTGCTCTTCGTGGTTGTCAAACAAACCCCCCATAGAAACGATTTTGTTAC
GGTGCGGTCCAGACGTCACTTGAATGGCTCCGCGGAAAGGCCAGGGAGGGAAGGGGGGAGGGAGGAAACA
TGAAACATGTTGAACGGCTCAACAGGGTTTGGGGGACAAGAGAGGTAGCGCCCTGATGGACTGCTCCCTC
CCCTCCTTTCCCTCAATGTCTCATTCATCCATGCTTCCCCCTTCTCTCTCTCCCCTCCGTTCCATCCCCC
GCGGGCGTGGTAGTGGCGTGATGGGATCCACTAAAATGTACGTGTAAGAAAAGCCGGTGAGCTTACGCTT
TTGTGAAAGTGGGAGTACGAGTGTTGTGTGTGTGTGTAGTGGTTTCAGACCCCAGACAGAGGCGAAGCAG
AAAAAGCAGACGATGAAGACGACGAAGAAATGAGCAGTCTATTTTTATCGTGGAAACAGAAGAGGTGATA
TCGTCTCGTTCTTTGTTATCACCTACCCCGCGTGCATGTACATGCAGCCTTTTTATTTTGTAATCTTTCC
CGAAAAATCAACCGCCACCTCCCCCCCGCCTTCTCTCACCCATCATCTTCTCCTGTTTATCTTCTACTTT
ACACTAGATCGCATGGCACATCTCCCTCGCAATCCATCGGTGCAACCATCATCGATCCCACTCCTCCCTC
CCTCCCTCCCTCCCTCCTCGCATCTCTTCTAAGAAATCCGCTAGTGTTTAAACATGTGAGCAAAAGGCCA
GCAAAAGGCCAGGAACCGTAAAAAGGCCGCGTTGCTGGCGTTTTTCCATAGGCTCCGCCCCCCTGACGAG
CATCACAAAAATCGACGCTCAAGTCAGAGGTGGCGAAACCCGACAGGACTATAAAGATACCAGGCGTTTC
CCCCTGGAAGCTCCCTCGTGCGCTCTCCTGTTCCGACCCTGCCGCTTACCGGATACCTGTCCGCCTTTCT
CCCTTCGGGAAGCGTGGCGCTTTCTCATAGCTCACGCTGTAGGTATCTCAGTTCGGTGTAGGTCGTTCGC
TCCAAGCTGGGCTGTGTGCACGAACCCCCCGTTCAGCCCGACCGCTGCGCCTTATCCGGTAACTATCGTC
TTGAGTCCAACCCGGTAAGACACGACTTATCGCCACTGGCAGCAGCCACTGGTAACAGGATTAGCAGAGC
GAGGTATGTAGGCGGTGCTACAGAGTTCTTGAAGTGGTGGCCTAACTACGGCTACACTAGAAGAACAGTA
TTTGGTATCTGCGCTCTGCTGAAGCCAGTTACCTTCGGAAAAAGAGTTGGTAGCTCTTGATCCGGCAAAC
AAACCACCGCTGGTAGCGGTGGTTTTTTTGTTTGCAAGCAGCAGATTACGCGCAGAAAAAAAGGATCTCA
AGAAGATCCTTTGATCTTTTCTACGGGGTCTGACGCTCAGTGGAACGAAAACTCACGTTAAGGGATTTTG
GTCATGAGATTATCAAAAAGGATCTTCACCTAGATCCTTTTAAATTAAAAATGAAGTTTTAAATCAATCT
AAAGTATATATGAGTAAACTTGGTCTGACAGTTACCAATGCTTAATCAGTGAGGCACCTATCTCAGCGAT
CTGTCTATTTCGTTCATCCATAGTTGCCTGACTCCCCGTCGTGTAGATAACTACGATACGGGAGGGCTTA
CCATCTGGCCCCAGTGCTGCAATGATACCGCGAGACCCACGCTCACCGGCTCCAGATTTATCAGCAATAA
ACCAGCCAGCCGGAAGGGCCGAGCGCAGAAGTGGTCCTGCAACTTTATCCGCCTCCATCCAGTCTATTAA
TTGTTGCCGGGAAGCTAGAGTAAGTAGTTCGCCAGTTAATAGTTTGCGCAACGTTGTTGCCATTGCTACA
GGCATCGTGGTGTCACGCTCGTCGTTTGGTATGGCTTCATTCAGCTCCGGTTCCCAACGATCAAGGCGAG
TTACATGATCCCCCATGTTGTGCAAAAAAGCGGTTAGCTCCTTCGGTCCTCCGATCGTTGTCAGAAGTAA
GTTGGCCGCAGTGTTATCACTCATGGTTATGGCAGCACTGCATAATTCTCTTACTGTCATGCCATCCGTA
AGATGCTTTTCTGTGACTGGTGAGTACTCAACCAAGTCATTCTGAGAATAGTGTATGCGGCGACCGAGTT
GCTCTTGCCCGGCGTCAATACGGGATAATACCGCGCCACATAGCAGAACTTTAAAAGTGCTCATCATTGG
AAAACGTTCTTCGGGGCGAAAACTCTCAAGGATCTTACCGCTGTTGAGATCCAGTTCGATGTAACCCACT
CGTGCACCCAACTGATCTTCAGCATCTTTTACTTTCACCAGCGTTTCTGGGTGAGCAAAAACAGGAAGGC
AAAATGCCGCAAAAAAGGGAATAAGGGCGACACGGAAATGTTGAATACTCATACTCTTCCTTTTTCAATA
TTATTGAAGCATTTATCAGGGTTATTGTCTCATGAGCGGATACATATTTGAATGTATTTAGAAAAATAAA
CAAATAGGGGTTCCGCGCACATTTCCCCGAAAAGTGCCACCTGGGTCCTTTTCATCACGTGCTATAAAAA
TAATTATAATTTAAATTTTTTAATATAAATATATAAATTAAAAATAGAAAGTAAAAAAAGAAATTAAAGA
AAAAATAGTTTTTGTTTTCCGAAGATGTAAAAGACTCTAGGGGGATCGCCAACAAATACTACCTTTTATC
TTGTACTTCCTGCTCTCAGGTATTAATGCCGAATTGTTTCATCTTGTCTGTGTAGAAGACCACACACGAA
AATCCTGTGATTTTACATTTTACTTATCGTTAATCGAATGTATATCTATTTAATCTGCTTTTCTTGTCTA
ATAAATATATATGTAAAGTACGCTTTTTGTTGAAATTTTTTAAACCTTTGTTTATTTTTTTTTCTTCATT
CCGTAACTCTTCTACCTTCTTTATTTACTTTCTAAAATCCAAATACAAAACATAAAAATAAATAAACACA
GAGTAAATTCCCAAATTATTCCATCATTAAAAGATACGAGGCGCGTGTAAGTTACAGGCAAGCGATCCGT
CTAAGAAACCGGTTAAGGC
